>Addgene plasmid #209798 | hARL15 | addgene full sequence | sequence record 413942 | Addgene NGS Result
TTCTCATGTTTGACAGCTTATCATCGATAAGCTTTAATGCGGTAGTTTATCACAGTTAAATTGCTAACGC
AGTCAGGCACCGTGTATGAAATCTAACAATGCGCTCATCGTCATCCTCGGCACCGTCACCCTGGATGCTG
TAGGCATAGGCTTGGTTATGCCGGTACTGCCGGGCCTCTTGCGGGATATCCGGATATAGTTCCTCCTTTC
AGCAAAAAACCCCTCAAGACCCGTTTAGAGGCCCCAAGGGGTTATGCTAGTTATTGCTCAGCGGTGGCAG
CAGCCAACTCAGCTTCCTTTCGGGCTTTGTTAGCAGCCGGATCCTTACATACGAACCGCTTCGTGGTCTT
TTTCTTCCAGCAGGTTGATCAGCTGAGAGAAAGAATCTTTCAGCGCATCCATATCATCCAGAGAGCACGG
CTGGAGAATCCAACGTTTACCACGCGCCAGCGGTTCCAGTTCGAAGTACTTTTTGATTTCCTGAACAGAA
CGAGCCGCCGGTTTATCCTGGTGGTTAGCCAGGATCAGGAACGGCAGGGTGCACAGCTGCGGGTGCTGGA
GAGCAGAGTGCAGTTCGTTACGCGCCGCTTCCAGGTCATCTTCGCTAGACGCAGAGTCCAGAACGAAGAT
AACACCCTGAGAACCCTGGTAGTAACGAGACCAGTATTTGCGGATGTTGTCCGCACCACCCAGTTCTTTA
ACGTTCAGGATAGCGTTCTGGAACGGAACAGCTTTGATAGAGAAGCCGGTGGTAGAAACAACGTTATCCG
GAGATTCAGAGCACAGTTTAGACAGCAGAGAGGTTTTGCCAGAACCAGTCAGACCGATGCAAACCAGGTC
GTATTCCGGACGCGCCGGCGGCGGACCTTTGCAGCACAGCGCACGGAAGCACAGGTAGTCCATGTACAGG
AACGCTTCGGTGATACGCAGGTCAGACATATGGCTGCCGCGCGGCACCAGGCCGCTGCTGTGATGATGAT
GATGATGGCTGCTGCCCATGGTATATCTCCTTCTTAAAGTTAAACAAAATTATTTCTAGAGGGGAATTGT
TATCCGCTCACAATTCCCCTATAGTGAGTCGTATTAATTTCGCGGGATCGAGATCTCGATCCTCTACGCC
GGACGCATCGTGGCCGGCATCACCGGCGCCACAGGTGCGGTTGCTGGCGCCTATATCGCCGACATCACCG
ATGGGGAAGATCGGGCTCGCCACTTCGGGCTCATGAGCGCTTGTTTCGGCGTGGGTATGGTGGCAGGCCC
CGTGGCCGGGGGACTGTTGGGCGCCATCTCCTTGCATGCACCATTCCTTGCGGCGGCGGTGCTCAACGGC
CTCAACCTACTACTGGGCTGCTTCCTAATGCAGGAGTCGCATAAGGGAGAGCGTCGAGATCCCGGACACC
ATCGAATGGCGCAAAACCTTTCGCGGTATGGCATGATAGCGCCCGGAAGAGAGTCAATTCAGGGTGGTGA
ATGTGAAACCAGTAACGTTATACGATGTCGCAGAGTATGCCGGTGTCTCTTATCAGACCGTTTCCCGCGT
GGTGAACCAGGCCAGCCACGTTTCTGCGAAAACGCGGGAAAAAGTGGAAGCGGCGATGGCGGAGCTGAAT
TACATTCCCAACCGCGTGGCACAACAACTGGCGGGCAAACAGTCGTTGCTGATTGGCGTTGCCACCTCCA
GTCTGGCCCTGCACGCGCCGTCGCAAATTGTCGCGGCGATTAAATCTCGCGCCGATCAACTGGGTGCCAG
CGTGGTGGTGTCGATGGTAGAACGAAGCGGCGTCGAAGCCTGTAAAGCGGCGGTGCACAATCTTCTCGCG
CAACGCGTCAGTGGGCTGATCATTAACTATCCGCTGGATGACCAGGATGCCATTGCTGTGGAAGCTGCCT
GCACTAATGTTCCGGCGTTATTTCTTGATGTCTCTGACCAGACACCCATCAACAGTATTATTTTCTCCCA
TGAAGACGGTACGCGACTGGGCGTGGAGCATCTGGTCGCATTGGGTCACCAGCAAATCGCGCTGTTAGCG
GGCCCATTAAGTTCTGTCTCGGCGCGTCTGCGTCTGGCTGGCTGGCATAAATATCTCACTCGCAATCAAA
TTCAGCCGATAGCGGAACGGGAAGGCGACTGGAGTGCCATGTCCGGTTTTCAACAAACCATGCAAATGCT
GAATGAGGGCATCGTTCCCACTGCGATGCTGGTTGCCAACGATCAGATGGCGCTGGGCGCAATGCGCGCC
ATTACCGAGTCCGGGCTGCGCGTTGGTGCGGATATCTCGGTAGTGGGATACGACGATACCGAAGACAGCT
CATGTTATATCCCGCCGTTAACCACCATCAAACAGGATTTTCGCCTGCTGGGGCAAACCAGCGTGGACCG
CTTGCTGCAACTCTCTCAGGGCCAGGCGGTGAAGGGCAATCAGCTGTTGCCCGTCTCACTGGTGAAAAGA
AAAACCACCCTGGCGCCCAATACGCAAACCGCCTCTCCCCGCGCGTTGGCCGATTCATTAATGCAGCTGG
CACGACAGGTTTCCCGACTGGAAAGCGGGCAGTGAGCGCAACGCAATTAATGTAAGTTAGCTCACTCATT
AGGCACCGGGATCTCGACCGATGCCCTTGAGAGCCTTCAACCCAGTCAGCTCCTTCCGGTGGGCGCGGGG
CATGACTATCGTCGCCGCACTTATGACTGTCTTCTTTATCATGCAACTCGTAGGACAGGTGCCGGCAGCG
CTCTGGGTCATTTTCGGCGAGGACCGCTTTCGCTGGAGCGCGACGATGATCGGCCTGTCGCTTGCGGTAT
TCGGAATCTTGCACGCCCTCGCTCAAGCCTTCGTCACTGGTCCCGCCACCAAACGTTTCGGCGAGAAGCA
GGCCATTATCGCCGGCATGGCGGCCGACGCGCTGGGCTACGTCTTGCTGGCGTTCGCGACGCGAGGCTGG
ATGGCCTTCCCCATTATGATTCTTCTCGCTTCCGGCGGCATCGGGATGCCCGCGTTGCAGGCCATGCTGT
CCAGGCAGGTAGATGACGACCATCAGGGACAGCTTCAAGGATCGCTCGCGGCTCTTACCAGCCTAACTTC
GATCACTGGACCGCTGATCGTCACGGCGATTTATGCCGCCTCGGCGAGCACATGGAACGGGTTGGCATGG
ATTGTAGGCGCCGCCCTATACCTTGTCTGCCTCCCCGCGTTGCGTCGCGGTGCATGGAGCCGGGCCACCT
CGACCTGAATGGAAGCCGGCGGCACCTCGCTAACGGATTCACCACTCCAAGAATTGGAGCCAATCAATTC
TTGCGGAGAACTGTGAATGCGCAAACCAACCCTTGGCAGAACATATCCATCGCGTCCGCCATCTCCAGCA
GCCGCACGCGGCGCATCTCGGGCAGCGTTGGGTCCTGGCCACGGGTGCGCATGATCGTGCTCCTGTCGTT
GAGGACCCGGCTAGGCTGGCGGGGTTGCCTTACTGGTTAGCAGAATGAATCACCGATACGCGAGCGAACG
TGAAGCGACTGCTGCTGCAAAACGTCTGCGACCTGAGCAACAACATGAATGGTCTTCGGTTTCCGTGTTT
CGTAAAGTCTGGAAACGCGGAAGTCAGCGCCCTGCACCATTATGTTCCGGATCTGCATCGCAGGATGCTG
CTGGCTACCCTGTGGAACACCTACATCTGTATTAACGAAGCGCTGGCATTGACCCTGAGTGATTTTTCTC
TGGTCCCGCCGCATCCATACCGCCAGTTGTTTACCCTCACAACGTTCCAGTAACCGGGCATGTTCATCAT
CAGTAACCCGTATCGTGAGCATCCTCTCTCGTTTCATCGGTATCATTACCCCCATGAACAGAAATCCCCC
TTACACGGAGGCATCAGTGACCAAACAGGAAAAAACCGCCCTTAACATGGCCCGCTTTATCAGAAGCCAG
ACATTAACGCTTCTGGAGAAACTCAACGAGCTGGACGCGGATGAACAGGCAGACATCTGTGAATCGCTTC
ACGACCACGCTGATGAGCTTTACCGCAGCTGCCTCGCGCGTTTCGGTGATGACGGTGAAAACCTCTGACA
CATGCAGCTCCCGGAGACGGTCACAGCTTGTCTGTAAGCGGATGCCGGGAGCAGACAAGCCCGTCAGGGC
GCGTCAGCGGGTGTTGGCGGGTGTCGGGGCGCAGCCATGACCCAGTCACGTAGCGATAGCGGAGTGTATA
CTGGCTTAACTATGCGGCATCAGAGCAGATTGTACTGAGAGTGCACCATATATGCGGTGTGAAATACCGC
ACAGATGCGTAAGGAGAAAATACCGCATCAGGCGCTCTTCCGCTTCCTCGCTCACTGACTCGCTGCGCTC
GGTCGTTCGGCTGCGGCGAGCGGTATCAGCTCACTCAAAGGCGGTAATACGGTTATCCACAGAATCAGGG
GATAACGCAGGAAAGAACATGTGAGCAAAAGGCCAGCAAAAGGCCAGGAACCGTAAAAAGGCCGCGTTGC
TGGCGTTTTTCCATAGGCTCCGCCCCCCTGACGAGCATCACAAAAATCGACGCTCAAGTCAGAGGTGGCG
AAACCCGACAGGACTATAAAGATACCAGGCGTTTCCCCCTGGAAGCTCCCTCGTGCGCTCTCCTGTTCCG
ACCCTGCCGCTTACCGGATACCTGTCCGCCTTTCTCCCTTCGGGAAGCGTGGCGCTTTCTCATAGCTCAC
GCTGTAGGTATCTCAGTTCGGTGTAGGTCGTTCGCTCCAAGCTGGGCTGTGTGCACGAACCCCCCGTTCA
GCCCGACCGCTGCGCCTTATCCGGTAACTATCGTCTTGAGTCCAACCCGGTAAGACACGACTTATCGCCA
CTGGCAGCAGCCACTGGTAACAGGATTAGCAGAGCGAGGTATGTAGGCGGTGCTACAGAGTTCTTGAAGT
GGTGGCCTAACTACGGCTACACTAGAAGGACAGTATTTGGTATCTGCGCTCTGCTGAAGCCAGTTACCTT
CGGAAAAAGAGTTGGTAGCTCTTGATCCGGCAAACAAACCACCGCTGGTAGCGGTGGTTTTTTTGTTTGC
AAGCAGCAGATTACGCGCAGAAAAAAAGGATCTCAAGAAGATCCTTTGATCTTTTCTACGGGGTCTGACG
CTCAGTGGAACGAAAACTCACGTTAAGGGATTTTGGTCATGAGATTATCAAAAAGGATCTTCACCTAGAT
CCTTTTAAATTAAAAATGAAGTTTTAAATCAATCTAAAGTATATATGAGTAAACTTGGTCTGACAGTTAC
CAATGCTTAATCAGTGAGGCACCTATCTCAGCGATCTGTCTATTTCGTTCATCCATAGTTGCCTGACTCC
CCGTCGTGTAGATAACTACGATACGGGAGGGCTTACCATCTGGCCCCAGTGCTGCAATGATACCGCGAGA
CCCACGCTCACCGGCTCCAGATTTATCAGCAATAAACCAGCCAGCCGGAAGGGCCGAGCGCAGAAGTGGT
CCTGCAACTTTATCCGCCTCCATCCAGTCTATTAATTGTTGCCGGGAAGCTAGAGTAAGTAGTTCGCCAG
TTAATAGTTTGCGCAACGTTGTTGCCATTGCTGCAGGCATCGTGGTGTCACGCTCGTCGTTTGGTATGGC
TTCATTCAGCTCCGGTTCCCAACGATCAAGGCGAGTTACATGATCCCCCATGTTGTGCAAAAAAGCGGTT
AGCTCCTTCGGTCCTCCGATCGTTGTCAGAAGTAAGTTGGCCGCAGTGTTATCACTCATGGTTATGGCAG
CACTGCATAATTCTCTTACTGTCATGCCATCCGTAAGATGCTTTTCTGTGACTGGTGAGTACTCAACCAA
GTCATTCTGAGAATAGTGTATGCGGCGACCGAGTTGCTCTTGCCCGGCGTCAACACGGGATAATACCGCG
CCACATAGCAGAACTTTAAAAGTGCTCATCATTGGAAAACGTTCTTCGGGGCGAAAACTCTCAAGGATCT
TACCGCTGTTGAGATCCAGTTCGATGTAACCCACTCGTGCACCCAACTGATCTTCAGCATCTTTTACTTT
CACCAGCGTTTCTGGGTGAGCAAAAACAGGAAGGCAAAATGCCGCAAAAAAGGGAATAAGGGCGACACGG
AAATGTTGAATACTCATACTCTTCCTTTTTCAATATTATTGAAGCATTTATCAGGGTTATTGTCTCATGA
GCGGATACATATTTGAATGTATTTAGAAAAATAAACAAATAGGGGTTCCGCGCACATTTCCCCGAAAAGT
GCCACCTGACGTCTAAGAAACCATTATTATCATGACATTAACCTATAAAAATAGGCGTATCACGAGGCCC
TTTCGTCTTCAAGAA
Features (pLannotate 1.2.2; 21 found; start..end, strand, type, name):
     10..38      +  promoter       tet promoter: E. coli promoter for tetracycline efflux protein gene
     86..190     +  CDS            TcR (fragment): tetracycline efflux protein; tet; confers resistance to tetracycline
    213..260     -  terminator     T7 terminator: transcription terminator for bacteriophage T7 RNA polymerase
    268..317     -  CDS            SET1 (fragment): solubility-enhancement tag derived from T7 phage gene 10B
    328..939     -  CDS            ARL15: ARL15_HUMAN - Also known as ARFRP2. Experimental evidence at protein level: Swiss-Prot protein existence level 1. From Homo sapiens (Human).
    943..960     -  CDS            thrombin site: thrombin recognition and cleavage site
    971..987     -  CDS            capTEV™ (fragment): composite tag for in vivo biotinylation, TEV protease cleavage, and 6xHis tagging
   1006..1028    -  RBS            RBS: efficient ribosome binding site from bacteriophage T7 gene 10 (Olins and Rangwala, 1989)
   1043..1067    -  protein_bind   lac operator: The lac repressor binds to the lac operator to inhibit transcription in E. coli. This inhibition can be relieved by adding lactose or isopropyl-β-D-thiogalactopyranoside (IPTG). lac repressor encoded by lacI
   1068..1086    -  promoter       T7 promoter: promoter for bacteriophage T7 RNA polymerase
   1108..1387    +  CDS            TcR (fragment): tetracycline efflux protein; tet; confers resistance to tetracycline
   1395..1472    +  promoter       lacI promoter: lacI
   1473..2555    +  CDS            lacI: lac repressor; lacI; The lac repressor binds to the lac operator to inhibit transcription in E. coli. This inhibition can be relieved by adding lactose or isopropyl-β-D-thiogalactopyranoside (IPTG).
   2568..2589    +  protein_bind   CAP binding site: CAP binding activates transcription in the presence of cAMP. E. coli catabolite activator protein
   2604..3228    +  CDS            TcR (fragment): tetracycline efflux protein; tet; confers resistance to tetracycline
   3470..3850    -  CDS            YPB1_ECOLX: Protein predicted: Swiss-Prot protein existence level 4. From Escherichia coli.
   3867..4058    +  CDS            rop: Rop protein, which maintains plasmids at low copy number; rop
   4160..4302    +  misc_feature   bom: basis of mobility region from pBR322
   4488..5076    -  rep_origin     ori: high-copy-number ColE1/pMB1/pBR322/pUC origin of replication
   5247..6107    -  CDS            AmpR: β-lactamase; bla; confers resistance to ampicillin, carbenicillin, and related antibiotics
   6108..6212    -  promoter       AmpR promoter: bla
