[The description below was written by a language model from this plasmid's Addgene catalogue record and pLannotate feature annotations shown in this document.]
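Description:
hARL15 is a bacterial expression plasmid built on the Novagen pET15b backbone for producing human ARL15 (also known as ARFRP2), a small ARF-like GTPase, in E. coli. The sequenced construct is 6,315 nt. It is maintained through a pBR322-type ColE1/pMB1 origin accompanied by the rop gene and the bom mobility region, and it is selected with ampicillin via the β-lactamase gene and its native promoter. The catalogue lists it as high copy, although rop is annotated as a copy-number-limiting element. Several short tetracycline-resistance fragments and a tet promoter are also annotated. These are non-functional remnants of the pBR322 ancestry interrupted by the expression cassette and lacI, not a usable marker.

The ARL15 coding sequence, obtained by codon-optimized gene synthesis, was inserted between the NdeI and BamHI sites, both of which are retained. Transcription is driven by a T7 promoter followed immediately by a lac operator, with the T7 gene 10 ribosome binding site upstream of the open reading frame and a T7 terminator downstream. The plasmid carries its own lacI gene and promoter, so the repressor keeps expression low until IPTG is added in a host that supplies T7 RNA polymerase. The backbone contributes an N-terminal 6xHis tag, which the annotation software picked up as a fragment of a composite His-containing tag. A thrombin cleavage site follows, so the protein can be captured by metal-affinity chromatography and the tag removed afterwards. A small fragment labelled as a T7 gene 10-derived solubility tag lies after the insert and appears to be vector sequence, not an intended fusion. The associated study concerns structural analysis of ARL15 regulation of CNNM–TRPM7 divalent cation uptake, which is consistent with use for recombinant protein production.
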