Addgene plasmid #209798: hARL15
Purpose: Bacterial expression of human ARL15
Depositing lab: Kalle Gehring. Depositing organization: McGill University. Publication: Structural insights into regulation of CNNM-TRPM7 divalent cation uptake by the small GTPase ARL15. Mahbub L, Kozlov G, Zong P, Lee EL, Tetteh S, Nethramangalath T, Knorn C, Jiang J, Shahsavan A, Yue L, Runnels L, Gehring K. Elife. 2023 Jul 14;12:e86129. doi: 10.7554/eLife.86129. PubMed 37449820.
Backbone
  Vector backbone: pET15b
  Backbone manufacturer: Novagen
  Backbone size w/o insert (bp): 5708
  Vector type: Bacterial Expression
Growth in bacteria
  Bacterial resistance: Ampicillin, 100 μg/mL
  Growth temperature: 37°C
  Growth strain: DH5alpha
  Copy number: High Copy
Gene/Insert
  Gene/Insert name: ARL15
  Species: H. sapiens (human)
  Entrez Gene: ARL15 (a.k.a. ARFRP2)
  Promoter: T7
  Tag / fusion protein: 6xHis (N terminal on backbone)
  Cloning method: Restriction Enzyme; 5′ cloning site NdeI (not destroyed); 3′ cloning site BamHI (not destroyed)
  Sequencing primers: 5′ T7 Fwd; 3′ T7 Rev
Resource information
  A portion of this plasmid was derived from a plasmid made by: codon-optimized gene synthesis
Terms and licenses: Academic/Nonprofit Terms; Industry Terms: Not Available to Industry
How to cite: hARL15 was a gift from Kalle Gehring (Addgene plasmid # 209798 ; http://n2t.net/addgene:209798 ; RRID:Addgene_209798)
